>Addgene plasmid #206926 | pAAV MP-84 mRFP | addgene full sequence | sequence record 407770 | Addgene NGS Result
CTCGTGCACCCAACTGATCTTCAGCATCTTTTACTTTCACCAGCGTTTCTGGGTGAGCAAAAACAGGAAG
GCAAAATGCCGCAAAAAAGGGAATAAGGGCGACACGGAAATGTTGAATACTCATACTCTTCCTTTTTCAA
TATTATTGAAGCATTTATCAGGGTTATTGTCTCATGAGCGGATACATATTTGAATGTATTTAGAAAAATA
AACAAATAGGGGTTCCGCGCACATTTCCCCGAAAAGTGCCACCTAAATTGTAAGCGTTAATATTTTGTTA
AAATTCGCGTTAAATTTTTGTTAAATCAGCTCATTTTTTAACCAATAGGCCGAAATCGGCAAAATCCCTT
ATAAATCAAAAGAATAGACCGAGATAGGGT
[37 nt withheld, positions 381-417]
AAAGAACGTGGACTCCAACGTCAAAGG
[49 nt withheld, positions 445-493]
T
[91 nt withheld, positions 495-585]
G
[124 nt withheld, positions 587-710]
CCCATTCGCCATTCAGGCTGCGCAACTGTTGGGAAGGGCGATCGGTGCGGGCCTCTTCGCTATTACGCCA
GCTGCGCGCTCGCTCGCTCACTGAGGCCGCCCGGGCAAAGCCCGGGCGTCGGGCGACCTTTGGTCGCCCG
GCCTCAGTGAGCGAGCGAGCGCGCAGAGAGGGAGTGGCCAACTCCATCACTAGGGGTTCCTTGTAGTTAA
TGATTAACCCGCCATGCTACTTATCTACGTAGCCATGCTCTAGGAAGAGTACCATTGACGTCAATAATGA
CGTATGTTCCCATAGTAACGCCAATAGGGACTTTCCATTGACGTCAATGGGTGGAGTATTTACGGTAAAC
TGCCCACTTGGCAGTACATCAAGTGTATCATATGACGCGTGAATTCCCTAATGGGCCAGGCGGCAGGGGT
TGAGAGGTAGGGGAGATGGGCTCTGAGACTATAAAGCCAGCGGGGGCCCAGCAGCCCTCGAGCTCGTTTA
GTGAACCGTCAGATCACTAGAAGCTGCTAGCTGCAGAAGTTGGTCGTGAGGCACTGGGCAGGTAAGTATC
AAGGTTACAAGACAGGTTTAAGGAGACCAATAGAAACTGGGCTTGTCGAGACAGAGAAGACTCTTGCGTT
TCTGATAGGCACCTATTGGTCTTACTGACATCCACTTTGCCTTTCTCTCCACAGGTGTCCACTCCCAGTT
CAATTCACTGTGCACCGGTCGCCACCATGGCCTCCTCCGAGGACGTCATCAAGGAGTTCATGCGCTTCAA
GGTGCGCATGGAGGGCTCCGTGAACGGCCACGAGTTCGAGATCGAGGGCGAGGGCGAGGGCCGCCCCTAC
GAGGGCACCCAGACCGCCAAGCTGAAGGTGACCAAGGGCGGCCCCCTGCCCTTCGCCTGGGACATCCTGT
CCCCTCAGTTCCAGTACGGCTCCAAGGCCTACGTGAAGCACCCCGCCGACATCCCCGACTACTTGAAGCT
GTCCTTCCCCGAGGGCTTCAAGTGGGAGCGCGTGATGAACTTCGAGGACGGCGGCGTGGTGACCGTGACC
CAGGACTCCTCCCTGCAGGACGGCGAGTTCATCTACAAGGTGAAGCTGCGCGGCACCAACTTCCCCTCCG
ACGGCCCCGTAATGCAGAAGAAGACCATGGGCTGGGAGGCCTCCACCGAGCGGATGTACCCCGAGGACGG
CGCCCTGAAGGGCGAGATCAAGATGAGGCTGAAGCTGAAGGACGGCGGCCACTACGACGCCGAGGTCAAG
ACCACCTACATGGCCAAGAAGCCCGTGCAGCTGCCCGGCGCCTACAAGACCGACATCAAGCTGGACATCA
CCTCCCACAACGAGGACTACACCATCGTGGAACAGTACGAGCGCGCCGAGGGCCGCCACTCCACCGGCGC
CTAAATGCATAAGCTTATCGATAATCAACCTCTGGATTACAAAATTTGTGAAAGATTGACTGGTATTCTT
AACTATGTTGCTCCTTTTACGCTATGTGGATACGCTGCTTTAATGCCTTTGTATCATGCTATTGCTTCCC
GTATGGCTTTCATTTTCTCCTCCTTGTATAAATCCTGGTTGCTGTCTCTTTATGAGGAGTTGTGGCCCGT
TGTCAGGCAACGTGGCGTGGTGTGCACTGTGTTTGCTGACGCAACCCCCACTGGTTGGGGCATTGCCACC
ACCTGTCAGCTCCTTTCCGGGACTTTCGCTTTCCCCCTCCCTATTGCCACGGCGGAACTCATCGCCGCCT
GCCTTGCCCGCTGCTGGACAGGGGCTCGGCTGTTGGGCACTGACAATTCCGTGGTGTTGTCGGGGAAATC
ATCGTCCTTTCCTTGGCTGCTCGCCTGTGTTGCCACCTGGATTCTGCGCGGGACGTCCTTCTGCTACGTC
CCTTCGGCCCTCAATCCAGCGGACCTTCCTTCCCGCGGCCTGCTGCCGGCTCTGCGGCCTCTTCCGCGTC
TTCGCCTTCGCCCTCAGACGAGTCGGATCTCCCTTTGGGCCGCCTCCCCGCATCGATACCGTCGACCCGG
GCGGCCGCTTCGAGCAGACATGATAAGATACATTGATGAGTTTGGACAAACCACAACTAGAATGCAGTGA
AAAAAATGCTTTATTTGTGAAATTTGTGATGCTATTGCTTTATTTGTAACCATTATAAGCTGCAATAAAC
AAGTTAACAACAACAATTGCATTCATTTTATGTTTCAGGTTCAGGGGGAGATGTGGGAGGTTTTTTAAAG
CAAGTAAAACCTCTACAAATGTGGTAAAATCGATAAGGATCTTCCTAGAGCATGGCTACGTAGATAAGTA
GCATGGCGGGTTAATCATTAACTACAAGGAACCCCTAGTGATGGAGTTGGCCACTCCCTCTCTGCGCGCT
CGCTCGCTCACTGAGGCCGGGCGACCAAAGGTCGCCCGACGCCCGGGCTTTGCCCGGGCGGCCTCAGTGA
GCGAGCGAGCGCGCAGCTGCATTAATGAATCGGCCAACGCGCGGGGAGAGGCGGTTTGCGTATTGGGCGC
TCTTCCGCTTCCTCGCTCACTGACTCGCTGCGCTCGGTCGTTCGGCTGCGGCGAGCGGTATCAGCTCACT
CAAAGGCGGTAATACGGTTATCCACAGAATCAGGGGATAACGCAGGAAAGAACATGTGAGCAAAAGGCCA
GCAAAAGGCCAGGAACCGTAAAAAGGCCGCGTTGCTGGCGTTTTTCCATAGGCTCCGCCCCCCTGACGAG
CATCACAAAAATCGACGCTCAAGTCAGAGGTGGCGAAACCCGACAGGACTATAAAGATACCAGGCGTTTC
CCCCTGGAAGCTCCCTCGTGCGCTCTCCTGTTCCGACCCTGCCGCTTACCGGATACCTGTCCGCCTTTCT
CCCTTCGGGAAGCGTGGCGCTTTCTCATAGCTCACGCTGTAGGTATCTCAGTTCGGTGTAGGTCGTTCGC
TCCAAGCTGGGCTGTGTGCACGAACCCCCCGTTCAGCCCGACCGCTGCGCCTTATCCGGTAACTATCGTC
TTGAGTCCAACCCGGTAAGACACGACTTATCGCCACTGGCAGCAGCCACTGGTAACAGGATTAGCAGAGC
GAGGTATGTAGGCGGTGCTACAGAGTTCTTGAAGTGGTGGCCTAACTACGGCTACACTAGAAGAACAGTA
TTTGGTATCTGCGCTCTGCTGAAGCCAGTTACCTTCGGAAAAAGAGTTGGTAGCTCTTGATCCGGCAAAC
AAACCACCGCTGGTAGCGGTGGTTTTTTTGTTTGCAAGCAGCAGATTACGCGCAGAAAAAAAGGATCTCA
AGAAGATCCTTTGATCTTTTCTACGGGGTCTGACGCTCAGTGGAACGAAAACTCACGTTAAGGGATTTTG
GTCATGAGATTATCAAAAAGGATCTTCACCTAGATCCTTTTAAATTAAAAATGAAGTTTTAAATCAATCT
AAAGTATATATGAGTAAACTTGGTCTGACAGTTACCAATGCTTAATCAGTGAGGCACCTATCTCAGCGAT
CTGTCTATTTCGTTCATCCATAGTTGCCTGACTCCCCGTCGTGTAGATAACTACGATACGGGAGGGCTTA
CCATCTGGCCCCAGTGCTGCAATGATACCGCGAGACCCACGCTCACCGGCTCCAGATTTATCAGCAATAA
ACCAGCCAGCCGGAAGGGCCGAGCGCAGAAGTGGTCCTGCAACTTTATCCGCCTCCATCCAGTCTATTAA
TTGTTGCCGGGAAGCTAGAGTAAGTAGTTCGCCAGTTAATAGTTTGCGCAACGTTGTTGCCATTGCTACA
GGCATCGTGGTGTCACGCTCGTCGTTTGGTATGGCTTCATTCAGCTCCGGTTCCCAACGATCAAGGCGAG
TTACATGATCCCCCATGTTGTGCAAAAAAGCGGTTAGCTCCTTCGGTCCTCCGATCGTTGTCAGAAGTAA
GTTGGCCGCAGTGTTATCACTCATGGTTATGGCAGCACTGCATAATTCTCTTACTGTCATGCCATCCGTA
AGATGCTTTTCTGTGACTGGTGAGTACTCAACCAAGTCATTCTGAGAATAGTGTATGCGGCGACCGAGTT
GCTCTTGCCCGGCGTCAATACGGGATAATACCGCGCCACATAGCAGAACTTTAAAAGTGCTCATCATTGG
AAAACGTTCTTCGGGGCGAAAACTCTCAAGGATCTTACCGCTGTTGAGATCCAGTTCGATGTAACCCA
Features (pLannotate 1.2.2; 15 found; start..end, strand, type, name):
    125..229     -  promoter       AmpR promoter: bla
    282..710     -  rep_origin     f1 ori (sequence partly withheld): f1 bacteriophage origin of replication; arrow indicates direction of (+) strand synthesis
    715..784     -  CDS            lacZα (fragment): LacZα fragment of β-galactosidase; lacZ fragment
    779..911     -  repeat_region  AAV2 ITR (fragment): inverted terminal repeat of adeno-associated virus serotype 2 inverted
    972..1094    +  enhancer       CMV enhancer (fragment): human cytomegalovirus immediate early enhancer
   1190..1215    +  promoter       tight TRE promoter (fragment): Tet-responsive promoter PTight, consisting of seven tet operator sequences followed by the minimal CMV promoter
   1262..1394    +  intron         chimeric intron: chimera between introns from human β-globin and immunoglobulin heavy chain genes
   1437..2114    +  CDS            mRFP1: monomeric derivative of DsRed (Campbell et al., 2002) mammalian codon-optimized
   2133..2721    +  misc_feature   WPRE: woodchuck hepatitis virus posttranscriptional regulatory element
   2764..2885    -  polyA_signal   SV40 poly(A) signal: SV40 polyadenylation signal
   2908..2976    -  CDS            large T antigen (fragment): large T antigen from SV40 (simian virus 40)
   3047..3180    +  repeat_region  AAV2 ITR: inverted terminal repeat of adeno-associated virus serotype 2 inverted
   3174..3230    -  CDS            lacI (fragment): lac repressor; lacI; The lac repressor binds to the lac operator to inhibit transcription in E. coli. This inhibition can be relieved by adding lactose or isopropyl-β-D-thiogalactopyranoside (IPTG).
   3413..4001    -  rep_origin     ori: high-copy-number ColE1/pMB1/pBR322/pUC origin of replication
   4172..124     -  CDS            AmpR (across the origin): β-lactamase; bla; confers resistance to ampicillin, carbenicillin, and related antibiotics
