[The description below was written by a language model from this plasmid's Addgene catalogue record and pLannotate feature annotations shown in this document.]
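Description:
pAAV MP-84 mRFP is a recombinant AAV transfer plasmid for mammalian expression, built to showcase MP-84, an 84 bp synthetic "micro-promoter" described as a strong promoter designed for AAV vectors. Because the promoter is so short, it leaves most of the limited AAV packaging capacity free for large transgenes. In this reporter version, MP-84 drives a 678 bp mammalian codon-optimised mRFP1, the monomeric red fluorescent derivative of DsRed, cloned between AgeI and NsiI sites. The roughly 4.9 kb plasmid is maintained in E. coli through a ColE1/pUC-type origin and selected with ampicillin via the bla gene. It also carries an f1 origin. The record lists it as low copy despite the pUC-type origin annotation.

The expression cassette lies between two AAV2 inverted terminal repeats, which provide the signals for genome replication and packaging into AAV particles when helper functions are supplied. One ITR is annotated only as a fragment. The automated annotation does not identify MP-84 by name. Instead, it marks short matches to the CMV enhancer and to a minimal CMV/TRE-type promoter just upstream of the intron, which probably correspond to the promoter region, although the record does not state MP-84's composition. Downstream come a chimeric β-globin/immunoglobulin intron, the mRFP1 coding sequence, a WPRE and an SV40 polyadenylation signal. According to the depositor, the intron and WPRE were included to boost transgene expression and to act as stuffer DNA, and they are not needed for promoter activity. Small lacZα, lacI and large T antigen fragments are backbone remnants. The construct serves as a fluorescent readout of MP-84 activity in mammalian cells and as a template for replacing mRFP with larger genes.
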