Addgene plasmid #206926: pAAV MP-84 mRFP
Purpose: The micro promoter MP-84 is an AAV specific strong promoter for gene expression in mammalian cells. The small size of the promoter (84 bp) allows delivery of large genes in AAV.
Depositing lab: Markus Grompe. Depositing organization: Oregon Health & Science University. Publication: Strong ubiquitous micro-promoters for recombinant adeno-associated viral vectors. Chai S, Wakefield L, Norgard M, Li B, Enicks D, Marks DL, Grompe M. Mol Ther Methods Clin Dev. 2023 May 17;29:504-512. doi: 10.1016/j.omtm.2023.05.013. eCollection 2023 Jun 8. PubMed 37287749.
Backbone
  Vector backbone: pAAV MP-84
  Backbone manufacturer: Sunghee Chai, Markus Grompe
  Backbone size w/o insert (bp): 4231
  Vector type: Mammalian Expression, AAV
Growth in bacteria
  Bacterial resistance: Ampicillin, 100 μg/mL
  Growth temperature: 30°C
  Growth strain: NEB Stable
  Copy number: Low Copy
Gene/Insert
  Gene/Insert name: mRFP
  Species: Synthetic
  Insert size (bp): 678
  Promoter: MP-84
  Cloning method: Restriction Enzyme; 5′ cloning site AgeI (unknown if destroyed); 3′ cloning site NsiI (unknown if destroyed)
Terms and licenses: Academic/Nonprofit Terms; Industry Terms: Not Available to Industry
Depositor comments: Intron and WPRE are cloned to enhance expression of transgene and as a stuffer DNA. These elements are not required for the promoter activity.
How to cite: pAAV MP-84 mRFP was a gift from Markus Grompe (Addgene plasmid # 206926 ; http://n2t.net/addgene:206926 ; RRID:Addgene_206926)
